>Addgene plasmid #191082 | pEY89 | addgene full sequence | sequence record 376429 | Addgene NGS Result
TCACACAGGAAACAGCTATGACCATGATTACGCCAAGCTGTAAGTTTAAACATGATCTTACTAACTAACT
ATTCTCATTTAAATTTTCAGAGCTTAAAAATGGCTGAAATCACTCACAACGATGGATACGCTAACAACTT
GGAAATGAAATAAGCTTGCATGCCTGCAGTGATCGTGAAAGCCCTCCCGTTTATTTTTCCCCTGATCCTA
TTCATCCTTGTGTTCGTCTCTAAAGCTTCCTTGTTTTTTCCAACCACAATACGTTTTTCCCTTTTTTTTC
GACCTTAATTCTTGTCAAAGTCGTTTTTTTTTCGTTTTTACTCCGTTTCGTTTTCTCCTTAACTCAATTC
ATGACAAAAGAAAAGCTCAAAGTCATACACTTTTCAATGTTAAAGGATGCGTTTCAAAATTTGATCAAGT
GGCATTTCACACGAAAACGAGAAAAAGTCAGTTCGAAAGCCAAATCTCAAGAAAAATCAGGTTTCAATGA
TTTCGTGAAACTCAGATTGCCTTATTTCAATGATTTTTGAGATGTGCTTTGAAAACATGACGAACAAAAA
ACTAGCAATTTTATTTTTGAAGTTTTTCATGTAAGGAGCCTGTAGATTTTCTACCAAAAATAACCCAACA
GTTTTAGTATGCCAAATATAACTTTGAAAATTTCAGAGAGTTAAAAAAAACTCATTATAATTTTTGAAAA
AAGTTCTAGGAGCATCTGTATCAGTTTTCAATTCCCGCGCAATTTTTTCGGCTAAATTTGGCGTTTTTTC
TCTGAATATAGTATTTTTGAAACATCTTTGGTCAAATTTTTAGACCTTTTTACCGCCAAAAAAGTTTATA
CAAAAGTAAATTTGTATAATTTTCAAGATACTTCCATAAATTTAGGCGGAGAGTTTTCCAAAATTTTTGA
AAGCGTCTTAACTAGATCATTAATTTTTGCGGAAATTCAAAAATAACTCAGACTGATTCCGTTCTGATTT
GATTTTTCAAATATGGAAAAATGCTTAAAAATTTTTTTGAAAAATTAAATAATTCTTTACAGTTTTTTGG
TAAAGTTGTAAATTTTCGCAGTGAATTTTTGACTTTCTGATAGATTTTGAAACAAGTTTTTTTTTTCCGA
ATTTCAAATTTATTTCCCCGGAAAATTTTTTCAACTGAAATTTTGGAAAAGAAACCGGGCTCTTTTGTCG
GCGTCGTCAGATGAATCCCGCCCCATTCTTAGGTTCAAAAAGCACTTTGAAATTACGCTTACAACTGAAA
ACTGAAATTTCCCACAAACCGTGCTGCAACAGACTCCAATATGAATGAAATGCTGGTTTTTTATAGATCA
AGATTCGATTTTTAGTTCAGTATTCGAAAATTTAATCAAAGGCTGTTGGAACTGAAAAATTACTTTTACG
GCTAAAAAAATACACTTTTAAAAAGCTTCTGTTGAACAAGCATAGTTCGGACGAAAATTGCTAGCATAAA
CAATTTTAAAGTACATTATATTTGGTTGAATTTTCACTGAAATTTGAAGTAAAAAATCGACTCACCCATG
TATCCCAGCAGTTTTTCAACTCATATATAACAGACTGCCCGTGTCCCCACACTCCTTCACTCATTTAAAA
CGAGAGCAATTTGGTGACGGGAAAACCAAAAAAAAAACTTAAAGAAACCTCTTCTCTCTTTCGTTCTCAC
GCATCATTGTCTTCCTTTTTCCCTCTTTTTACCACCACTTTTCTCATTTTCGGAAAGTTTTTTCTTCTTG
TTTCATGATCTCTTCTTTTTTAAAAGTCTCAAAGTGTTGTAACACAGATTTCTTCTAAATAAGCTTAAAA
TCTTTCAGTGTCTAATTGATAGAAGAAAAAAGAAGGAAAACGGAGACGAGCGTATGGAATCTGTAAATCC
TTCGTCTATCCATCCGTCTTCTTCATTTCTCACACAAGCGGCTCGATTCAACGACTCCTAATGGCTCATT
AGCCTTGTTATGACTTTCTTTCGTACTACTCGACACACTGTGCGCATCAAATTAATACTTCTTGCCGCTT
CTGCTTCTGAATATATTCTGCCGCCGCCGTCTCTGGAGGTCACATCATCATTCTCTCGGATTTTCGCGTT
TTCGGTTAATACTTGCCCGGGATTGGCCAAAGGACCCAAAGGTATGTTTCGAATGATACTAACATAACAT
AGAACATTTTCAGGAGGACCCTTGGAGGGTACCGGTTTTCCCAGTCACGACGCGTGGTACCGAGCTCAGA
AAAAATGACCGCTCCAAAGAAGAAACGCAAAGTACCGAGCTCAGAAAAAATGACGGCACCTAAAAAGAAA
CGCAAAGTACCGGTCGCCGAGAAGACAGCCCCAAAAAAGAAGCGTAAAGTTCCACGCGTCATGGGAGTAA
GTTTAAACAGTTCGGTACTAACTAACCATACATATTTAAATTTTCAGCGCGCTGTCTCCAAGGGAGAGGA
GCTCATCAAGGAGAACATGCACACCAAGCTCTACATGGAGGGAACCGTCAACAACCACCACTTCAAGTGC
ACCCACGAAGGGGAGGGCAAGCCCTACGAGGGCACCCAGACCAACAGGATTAAGGTGGTGGAGGGAGGCC
CCCTGCCGTTCGCATTCGACATCCTGGCCACCTGCTTTATGTACGGGAGCAAGACCTTCATCAACCACAC
CCAAGGAATCCCAGACTTCTTCAAGCAATCCTTCGTAAGTTTAAACATGATTTTACTAACTAACTAATCT
GATTTAAATTTTCAGCCTGAGGGCTTCACATGGGAGAGAGTCACCACATACGAAGACGGGGGCGTGCTTA
CCGTTACCCAGGACACCAGCCTCCAGGACGGCTGCTTGATCTACAACGTCAAGCTCAGAGGGGTGAACTT
CCCATCCAACGGCCCTGTGATGCAGAAGAAAACACTCGGCTGGGAGGCCAGTACCGAGACCCTGTACCCC
GCTGACGGCGGCCTGGAAGGCAGATGCGACATGGCCCTGAAGCTCGTGGGCGGGGGCCACCTGCACTGCA
ACCTGAAGACCACATACAGATCCAAGAAACCCGCTAAGAACCTCAAGATGCCAGGAGTAAGTTTAAACAT
ATATATACTAACTAACCCTGATTATTTAAATTTTCAGGTCTACTTTGTGGACCGCAGACTGGAAAGAATC
AAGGAGGCCGACAATGAGACCTACGTCGAGCAGCACGAGGTGGCTGTGGCCAGATACTGCGACCTCCCTA
GCAAACTGGGGCACAAACTTAATGGCATGGACGAGCTGTACAAGTAAGCGCCGGTCGCTACCATTACCAA
CTTGTCTGGTGTCAAAAATAATAGGGGCCGCTGTCATCAGAGTAAGTTTAAACTGAGTTCTACTAACTAA
CGAGTAATATTTAAATTTTCAGCATCTCGCGCCCGTGCCTCTGACTTCTAAGTCCAATTACTCTTCAACA
TCCCTACATGCTCTTTCTCCCTGTGCTCCCACCCCCTATTTTTGTTATTATCAAAAAACTTCTCTTAATT
TCTTTGTTTTTTAGCTTCTTTTAAGTCACCTCTAACAATGAAATTGTGTAGATTCAAAAATAGAATTAAT
TCGTAATAAAAAGTCGAAAAAAATTGTGCTCCCTCCCCCCATTAATAATAATTCTATCCCAAAATCTACA
CAATGTTCTGTGTACACTTCTTATGTTTTTTACTTCTGATAAATTTTTTTGAAACATCATAGAAAAAACC
GCACACAAAATACCTTATCATATGTTACGTTTCAGTTTATGACCGCAATTTTTATTTCTTCGCACGTCTG
GGCCTCTCATGACGTCAAATCATGCTCATCGTGAAAAAGTTTTGGAGTATTTTTGGAATTTTTCAATCAA
GTGAAAGTTTATGAAATTAATTTTCCTGCTTTTGCTTTTTGGGGTTTCCCCTATTGTTTGTCAAGATTTC
GAGGACGGCGTTTTTCTTGCTAAAATCACAAGTATTGATGAGCACGATGCAAGAAAGATCGGAAGAAGGT
TTGGGTTTGAGGCTCAGTGGAAGGTGAGTAGAAGTTGATAATTTGAAAGTGGAGTAGTGTCTATGGGGTT
TTTGCCTTAAATGACAGAATACATTCCCAATATACCAAACATAACTGTTTCCTACTAGTCGGCCGTACGG
GCCCTTTCGTCTCGCGCGTTTCGGTGATGACGGTGAAAACCTCTGACACATGCAGCTCCCGGAGACGGTC
ACAGCTTGTCTGTAAGCGGATGCCGGGAGCAGACAAGCCCGTCAGGGCGCGTCAGCGGGTGTTGGCGGGT
GTCGGGGCTGGCTTAACTATGCGGCATCAGAGCAGATTGTACTGAGAGTGCACCATATGCGGTGTGAAAT
ACCGCACAGATGCGTAAGGAGAAAATACCGCATCAGGCGGCCTTAAGGGCCTCGTGATACGCCTATTTTT
ATAGGTTAATGTCATGATAATAATGGTTTCTTAGACGTCAGGTGGCACTTTTCGGGGAAATGTGCGCGGA
ACCCCTATTTGTTTATTTTTCTAAATACATTCAAATATGTATCCGCTCATGAGACAATAACCCTGATAAA
TGCTTCAATAATATTGAAAAAGGAAGAGTATGAGTATTCAACATTTCCGTGTCGCCCTTATTCCCTTTTT
TGCGGCATTTTGCCTTCCTGTTTTTGCTCACCCAGAAACGCTGGTGAAAGTAAAAGATGCTGAAGATCAG
TTGGGTGCACGAGTGGGTTACATCGAACTGGATCTCAACAGCGGTAAGATCCTTGAGAGTTTTCGCCCCG
AAGAACGTTTTCCAATGATGAGCACTTTTAAAGTTCTGCTATGTGGCGCGGTATTATCCCGTATTGACGC
CGGGCAAGAGCAACTCGGTCGCCGCATACACTATTCTCAGAATGACTTGGTTGAGTACTCACCAGTCACA
GAAAAGCATCTTACGGATGGCATGACAGTAAGAGAATTATGCAGTGCTGCCATAACCATGAGTGATAACA
CTGCGGCCAACTTACTTCTGACAACGATCGGAGGACCGAAGGAGCTAACCGCTTTTTTGCACAACATGGG
GGATCATGTAACTCGCCTTGATCGTTGGGAACCGGAGCTGAATGAAGCCATACCAAACGACGAGCGTGAC
ACCACGATGCCTGTAGCAATGGCAACAACGTTGCGCAAACTATTAACTGGCGAACTACTTACTCTAGCTT
CCCGGCAACAATTAATAGACTGGATGGAGGCGGATAAAGTTGCAGGACCACTTCTGCGCTCGGCCCTTCC
GGCTGGCTGGTTTATTGCTGATAAATCTGGAGCCGGTGAGCGTGGGTCTCGCGGTATCATTGCAGCACTG
GGGCCAGATGGTAAGCCCTCCCGTATCGTAGTTATCTACACGACGGGGAGTCAGGCAACTATGGATGAAC
GAAATAGACAGATCGCTGAGATAGGTGCCTCACTGATTAAGCATTGGTAACTGTCAGACCAAGTTTACTC
ATATATACTTTAGATTGATTTAAAACTTCATTTTTAATTTAAAAGGATCTAGGTGAAGATCCTTTTTGAT
AATCTCATGACCAAAATCCCTTAACGTGAGTTTTCGTTCCACTGAGCGTCAGACCCCGTAGAAAAGATCA
AAGGATCTTCTTGAGATCCTTTTTTTCTGCGCGTAATCTGCTGCTTGCAAACAAAAAAACCACCGCTACC
AGCGGTGGTTTGTTTGCCGGATCAAGAGCTACCAACTCTTTTTCCGAAGGTAACTGGCTTCAGCAGAGCG
CAGATACCAAATACTGTTCTTCTAGTGTAGCCGTAGTTAGGCCACCACTTCAAGAACTCTGTAGCACCGC
CTACATACCTCGCTCTGCTAATCCTGTTACCAGTGGCTGCTGCCAGTGGCGATAAGTCGTGTCTTACCGG
GTTGGACTCAAGACGATAGTTACCGGATAAGGCGCAGCGGTCGGGCTGAACGGGGGGTTCGTGCACACAG
CCCAGCTTGGAGCGAACGACCTACACCGAACTGAGATACCTACAGCGTGAGCTATGAGAAAGCGCCACGC
TTCCCGAAGGGAGAAAGGCGGACAGGTATCCGGTAAGCGGCAGGGTCGGAACAGGAGAGCGCACGAGGGA
GCTTCCAGGGGGAAACGCCTGGTATCTTTATAGTCCTGTCGGGTTTCGCCACCTCTGACTTGAGCGTCGA
TTTTTGTGATGCTCGTCAGGGGGGCGGAGCCTATGGAAAAACGCCAGCAACGCGGCCTTTTTACGGTTCC
TGGCCTTTTGCTGGCCTTTTGCTCACATGTTCTTTCCTGCGTTATCCCCTGATTCTGTGGATAACCGTAT
TACCGCCTTTGAGTGAGCTGATACCGCTCGCCGCAGCCGAACGACCGAGCGCAGCGAGTCAGTGAGCGAT
GAAGCGGAAGAGCGCCCAATACGCAAACCGCCTCTCCCCGCGCGTTGGCCGATTCATTAATGCAGCTGGC
ACGACAGGTTTCCCGACTGGAAAGCGGGCAGTGAGCGCAACGCAATTAATGTGAGTTAGCTCACTCATTA
GGCACCCCAGGCTTTACACTTTATGCTTCCGGCTCGTATGTTGTGTGGAATTGTGAGCGGATAACAATT
Features (pLannotate 1.2.2; 14 found; start..end, strand, type, name):
    152..169     -  misc_feature   MCS (fragment): pUC18/19 multiple cloning site
   2204..2222    -  CDS            lacZα (fragment): LacZα fragment of β-galactosidase; lacZ fragment
   2377..2427    +  CDS            mEGFP (fragment): monomeric enhanced GFP, optimized with synthetic introns for expression in C. elegans
   2434..3264    +  CDS            mNeptune2.5: mNeptune2.5 is a basic (constitutively fluorescent) red fluorescent protein published in 2014, derived from Entacmaea quadricolor. It is reported to be a rapidly-maturing monomer with moderate acid sensitivity.
   3861..4013    +  CDS            aex-5 (fragment): AEX5_CAEEL - Also known as kpc-3 From Caenorhabditis elegans.
   4141..4176    +  CDS            rop (fragment): Rop protein, which maintains plasmids at low copy number; rop
   4278..4377    +  misc_feature   bom (fragment): basis of mobility region from pBR322
   4475..4579    +  promoter       AmpR promoter: bla
   4580..5440    +  CDS            AmpR: β-lactamase; bla; confers resistance to ampicillin, carbenicillin, and related antibiotics
   5611..6199    +  rep_origin     ori: high-copy-number ColE1/pMB1/pBR322/pUC origin of replication
   6382..6474    +  CDS            lacI (fragment): lac repressor; lacI; The lac repressor binds to the lac operator to inhibit transcription in E. coli. This inhibition can be relieved by adding lactose or isopropyl-β-D-thiogalactopyranoside (IPTG).
   6487..6508    +  protein_bind   CAP binding site: CAP binding activates transcription in the presence of cAMP. E. coli catabolite activator protein
   6523..6553    +  promoter       lac promoter: promoter for the E. coli lac operon
   6561..6577    +  protein_bind   lac operator: The lac repressor binds to the lac operator to inhibit transcription in E. coli. This inhibition can be relieved by adding lactose or isopropyl-β-D-thiogalactopyranoside (IPTG). lac repressor encoded by lacI
