[The description below was written by a language model from this plasmid's Addgene catalogue record and pLannotate feature annotations shown in this document.]
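Description:
pEY89 is a C. elegans expression plasmid built on the pPD95.62 backbone, one of the standard worm reporter vectors. It is propagated in E. coli through a high-copy ColE1/pUC-type origin and selected with ampicillin via the bla (AmpR) gene and its own promoter. The remaining bacterial annotations (lac promoter, lac operator, CAP binding site, and short fragments of lacI, lacZα, rop, bom and the pUC multiple cloning site) are vestiges of the pUC-derived backbone and have no role in the reporter's function in worms.

The payload is a transcriptional reporter in which regulatory sequence from the C. elegans gene glc-3 drives the far-red fluorescent protein mNeptune2.5, a monomeric, rapidly maturing protein derived from Entacmaea quadricolor. The feature table does not annotate the glc-3 sequence, but a roughly 2 kb unannotated stretch lies between the cloning-site remnant and the fluorophore, where a Gibson-assembled promoter fragment would be expected; its exact boundaries are not stated. The catalogue describes the reporter as nuclear, yet no localisation signal is annotated. The short segment matching worm-optimised mEGFP directly upstream of the mNeptune2.5 coding sequence is probably leftover leader sequence from the parental vector. An aex-5 fragment downstream of the reporter most likely reflects genomic sequence carried with the backbone's 3' UTR region, although no 3' UTR is named in the record.

The plasmid is one of the reporter components of NeuroPAL, a multicolour atlas for identifying neurons across the whole C. elegans nervous system. There, the glc-3 reporter contributes nuclear mNeptune2.5 signal to a defined subset of neurons. The record does not list that expression pattern and refers to the associated publication for it.
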