Addgene plasmid #191082: pEY89
Purpose: glc-3 fluorescent neural reporter driving nuclear mNeptune2.5 expression (refer to NeuroPAL paper for expression)
Depositing lab: Oliver Hobert & Eviatar Yemini. Depositing organization: Columbia University. Publication: NeuroPAL: A Multicolor Atlas for Whole-Brain Neuronal Identification in C. elegans. Yemini E, Lin A, Nejatbakhsh A, Varol E, Sun R, Mena GE, Samuel ADT, Paninski L, Venkatachalam V, Hobert O. Cell. 2021 Jan 7;184(1):272-288.e11. doi: 10.1016/j.cell.2020.12.012. Epub 2020 Dec 29. PubMed 33378642.
Backbone
  Vector backbone: pPD95.62
  Vector type: Worm Expression
Growth in bacteria
  Bacterial resistance: Ampicillin, 100 μg/mL
  Growth temperature: 37°C
  Growth strain: DH5alpha
  Copy number: Unknown
Gene/Insert
  Gene/Insert name: glc-3
  Species: C. elegans (nematode)
  Mutation: None
  Entrez Gene: glc-3
  Cloning method: Gibson Cloning
Terms and licenses: Academic/Nonprofit Terms; Industry Terms: Not Available to Industry
How to cite: pEY89 was a gift from Oliver Hobert & Eviatar Yemini (Addgene plasmid # 191082 ; http://n2t.net/addgene:191082 ; RRID:Addgene_191082)
